Addgene plasmid #223383: pYPQAT11
Purpose: T-DNA vector for SpRY mediated mutagenesis for monocot plants; NG or NA PAM preference; SpRY was driven by ZmUbi1 and the sgRNA was driven by OsU3 promoter; BASTA for plants selection.
Depositing lab: Yiping Qi. Depositing organization: University of Maryland, College Park. Publication: A comprehensive all-in-one CRISPR toolbox for large-scale screens in plants. Cheng Y, Li G, Qi A, Mandlik R, Pan C, Wang D, Ge S, Qi Y. Plant Cell. 2025 Apr 9:koaf081. doi: 10.1093/plcell/koaf081. PubMed 40202185.
Backbone
  Vector backbone: pYPQ166-SpRY
  Vector type: Plant Expression, CRISPR
  Selectable markers: Basta
Growth in bacteria
  Bacterial resistance: Kanamycin, 50 μg/mL
  Growth temperature: 37°C
  Growth strain: DH5alpha
  Copy number: High Copy
Gene/Insert
  Gene/Insert name: ZmUbi-SpRY-OsU3-gRNA scaffold
  Tag / fusion protein: NLS; 3x FLAG
Terms and licenses: Academic/Nonprofit Terms; Industry Terms: Not Available to Industry
How to cite: pYPQAT11 was a gift from Yiping Qi (Addgene plasmid # 223383 ; http://n2t.net/addgene:223383 ; RRID:Addgene_223383)
