[The description below was written by a language model from this plasmid's Addgene catalogue record and pLannotate feature annotations shown in this document.]
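Description:
pYPQAT11 is a 16.5 kb all-in-one binary T-DNA vector for CRISPR mutagenesis in monocot plants using SpRY, an engineered Streptococcus pyogenes Cas9 variant with relaxed PAM requirements (the record notes an NG or NA preference). The backbone outside the T-DNA borders carries a kanamycin resistance gene and a high-copy ColE1/pUC-type origin with the bom mobilisation region for propagation in E. coli. It also carries the pVS1 oriV, RepA and StaA functions, which allow replication and stable maintenance in Agrobacterium, the usual delivery route for this type of vector.

Between the nopaline-type right and left border repeats lie three units. The maize ubiquitin (ZmUbi1) promoter drives the nuclease coding sequence, annotated as cas9, which ends at the pea rbcS-E9 terminator. The catalogue lists NLS and 3xFLAG fusions, although the automated annotation picks up only a FLAG fragment upstream of the open reading frame. Downstream, the rice OsU3 snRNA promoter is paired with the S. pyogenes gRNA scaffold. A lac promoter/lacZα fragment segment flanked by T7 and T3 promoters sits between the two. It most likely serves as a replaceable stuffer for spacer insertion with colour screening, though the record does not describe the cloning strategy. Residual attB1, attB5 and attB2 sites indicate that the nuclease and guide modules were assembled by multisite Gateway recombination. The third unit is an enhanced CaMV 35S promoter driving bar (phosphinothricin acetyltransferase) with the CaMV poly(A) signal, which confers Basta/glufosinate resistance for selecting transformed plants.

The vector belongs to a CRISPR toolbox intended for large-scale screens in plants. It allows targeted mutagenesis at sites that are not accessible to canonical NGG-restricted Cas9.
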