Features (pLannotate 1.2.2; 37 found; start..end, strand, type, name):
    283..307     -  misc_feature   RB T-DNA repeat: right border repeat from nopaline C58 T-DNA
    373..527     -  CDS            lacZα (fragment): LacZα fragment of β-galactosidase; lacZ fragment
    542..2539    +  promoter       Ubi promoter: maize polyubiquitin gene promoter
   2582..2606    +  protein_bind   attB1: mutant version of attB; recombination site for the Gateway® BP reaction BP Clonase™
   2670..2689    +  CDS            2xFLAG (fragment): two tandem FLAG® epitope tags
   2745..6845    +  CDS            cas9: CAS9_STRP1 - Also known as csn1 From Streptococcus pyogenes serotype M1.
   6903..7526    +  terminator     E9 terminator: terminator and polyadenylation signal from the pea rbcS-E9 gene
   7568..7588    +  protein_bind   attB5: mutant version of attB; core recombination site for the Gateway® BP reaction BP Clonase™
   7625..8002    +  promoter       OsU3 promoter: Oryza sativa (rice) snRNA U3 promoter
   8010..8028    -  rep_origin     f1 ori (fragment): f1 bacteriophage origin of replication; arrow indicates direction of (+) strand synthesis
   8033..8188    -  CDS            lacZα (fragment): LacZα fragment of β-galactosidase; lacZ fragment
   8196..8214    +  promoter       T7 promoter: promoter for bacteriophage T7 RNA polymerase
   8223..8246    -  misc_feature   MCS (fragment): pBluescript multiple cloning site
   8262..8280    -  promoter       T3 promoter: promoter for bacteriophage T3 RNA polymerase
   8323..8345    -  protein_bind   lac operator (fragment): The lac repressor binds to the lac operator to inhibit transcription in E. coli. This inhibition can be relieved by adding lactose or isopropyl-β-D-thiogalactopyranoside (IPTG). lac repressor encoded by lacI
   8349..8379    -  promoter       lac promoter: promoter for the E. coli lac operon
   8394..8415    -  protein_bind   CAP binding site: CAP binding activates transcription in the presence of cAMP. E. coli catabolite activator protein
   8457..8532    +  misc_RNA       gRNA scaffold: guide RNA scaffold for the Streptococcus pyogenes CRISPR/Cas9 system
   8587..8615    -  misc_feature   MCS (fragment): pBluescript multiple cloning site
   8621..8645    -  protein_bind   attB2: mutant version of attB; recombination site for the Gateway® BP reaction BP Clonase™
   8663..8698    -  misc_feature   MCS (fragment): pBluescript multiple cloning site
   8735..8757    -  protein_bind   lac operator (fragment): The lac repressor binds to the lac operator to inhibit transcription in E. coli. This inhibition can be relieved by adding lactose or isopropyl-β-D-thiogalactopyranoside (IPTG). lac repressor encoded by lacI
   8761..8791    -  promoter       lac promoter: promoter for the E. coli lac operon
   8806..8827    -  protein_bind   CAP binding site: CAP binding activates transcription in the presence of cAMP. E. coli catabolite activator protein
   8840..8928    -  CDS            lacI (fragment): lac repressor; lacI; The lac repressor binds to the lac operator to inhibit transcription in E. coli. This inhibition can be relieved by adding lactose or isopropyl-β-D-thiogalactopyranoside (IPTG).
   9018..9694    +  promoter       CaMV 35S promoter (enhanced): cauliflower mosaic virus 35S promoter with a duplicated enhancer region
   9739..10287   +  CDS            bar: PAT_STRHY - Experimental evidence at protein level: Swiss-Prot protein existence level 1. Inactivates phosphinothricin (PPT) by transfer of an acetyl group from acetyl CoA. Can also acetylate demethylphosphinothricin but not PTT or glutamate. This enzyme is an effector of phosphinothricin tripeptide (PTT or bialaphos) resistance. From Streptomyces hygroscopicus. Introduced by genetic manipulation and expressed in glufosinate-tolerant maize by Dekalb Genetics.
  10297..10471   +  polyA_signal   CaMV poly(A) signal: cauliflower mosaic virus polyadenylation signal
  10549..10573   -  misc_feature   LB T-DNA repeat: left border repeat from nopaline C58 T-DNA
  10998..11792   +  CDS            KanR: aminoglycoside phosphotransferase; aphA-3; confers resistance to kanamycin
  11879..12467   +  rep_origin     ori: high-copy-number ColE1/pMB1/pBR322/pUC origin of replication
  12653..12793   -  misc_feature   bom: basis of mobility region from pBR322
  12895..12934   -  CDS            rop (fragment): Rop protein, which maintains plasmids at low copy number; rop
  13137..13331   -  rep_origin     pVS1 oriV: origin of replication for the Pseudomonas plasmid pVS1 (Heeb et al., 2000)
  13397..14470   -  CDS            pVS1 RepA: replication protein from the Pseudomonas plasmid pVS1 (Heeb et al., 2000)
  14899..15528   -  CDS            pVS1 StaA: stability protein from the Pseudomonas plasmid pVS1 (Heeb et al., 2000)
  16088..16489   -  CDS            Y4CG_SINFN (fragment): Protein inferred from homology: Swiss-Prot protein existence level 3. From Sinorhizobium fredii (strain NBRC 101917 / NGR234).
>Addgene plasmid #223383 | pYPQAT11 | addgene full sequence | sequence record 479119 | Addgene NGS Result
CTACTTTATGCGACTAAAACACGCGACAAGAAAACGCCAGGAAAAGGGCAGGGCGGCAGCCTGTCGCGTA
ACTTAGGACTTGTGCGACATGTCGTTTTCAGAAGACGGCTGCACTGAACGTCAGAAGCCGACTGCACTAT
AGCAGCGGAGGGGTTGGATCAAAGTACTTTGATCCCGAGGGGAACCCTGTGGTTGGCATGCACATACAAA
TGGACGAACGGATAAACCTTTTCACGCCCTTTTAAATATCCGATTATTCTAATAAACGCTCTTTTCTCTT
AGGTTTACCCGCCAATATATCCTGTCAAACACTGATAGTTTAAACTGAAGGCGGGAAACGACAATCTGAT
CCAAGCTCAAGCTGCTCTAGCATTCGCCATTCAGGCTGCGCAACTGTTGGGAAGGGCGATCGGTGCGGGC
CTCTTCGCTATTACGCCAGCTGGCGAAAGGGGGATGTGCTGCAAGGCGATTAAGTTGGGTAACGCCAGGG
TTTTCCCAGTCACGACGTTGTAAAACGACGGCCAGTGCCAAGCTTGCATGCCTGCAGTGCAGCGTGACCC
GGTCGTGCCCCTCTCTAGAGATAATGAGCATTGCATGTCTAAGTTATAAAAAATTACCACATATTTTTTT
TGTCACACTTGTTTGAAGTGCAGTTTATCTATCTTTATACATATATTTAAACTTTACTCTACGAATAATA
TAATCTATAGTACTACAATAATATCAGTGTTTTAGAGAATCATATAAATGAACAGTTAGACATGGTCTAA
AGGACAATTGAGTATTTTGACAACAGGACTCTACAGTTTTATCTTTTTAGTGTGCATGTGTTCTCCTTTT
TTTTTGCAAATAGCTTCACCTATATAATACTTCATCCATTTTATTAGTACATCCATTTAGGGTTTAGGGT
TAATGGTTTTTATAGACTAATTTTTTTAGTACATCTATTTTATTCTATTTTAGCCTCTAAATTAAGAAAA
CTAAAACTCTATTTTAGTTTTTTTATTTAATAATTTAGATATAAAATAGAATAAAATAAAGTGACTAAAA
ATTAAACAAATACCCTTTAAGAAATTAAAAAAACTAAGGAAACATTTTTCTTGTTTCGAGTAGATAATGC
CAGCCTGTTAAACGCCGTCGACGAGTCTAACGGACACCAACCAGCGAACCAGCAGCGTCGCGTCGGGCCA
AGCGAAGCAGACGGCACGGCATCTCTGTCGCTGCCTCTGGACCCCTCTCGAGAGTTCCGCTCCACCGTTG
GACTTGCTCCGCTGTCGGCATCCAGAAATTGCGTGGCGGAGCGGCAGACGTGAGCCGGCACGGCAGGCGG
CCTCCTCCTCCTCTCACGGCACCGGCAGCTACGGGGGATTCCTTTCCCACCGCTCCTTCGCTTTCCCTTC
CTCGCCCGCCGTAATAAATAGACACCCCCTCCACACCCTCTTTCCCCAACCTCGTGTTGTTCGGAGCGCA
CACACACACAACCAGATCTCCCCCAAATCCACCCGTCGGCACCTCCGCTTCAAGGTACGCCGCTCGTCCT
CCCCCCCCCCCCCCTCTCTACCTTCTCTAGATCGGCGTTCCGGTCCATGGTTAGGGCCCGGTAGTTCTAC
TTCTGTTCATGTTTGTGTTAGATCCGTGTTTGTGTTAGATCCGTGCTGCTAGCGTTCGTACACGGATGCG
ACCTGTACGTCAGACACGTTCTGATTGCTAACTTGCCAGTGTTTCTCTTTGGGGAATCCTGGGATGGCTC
TAGCCGTTCCGCAGACGGGATCGATTTCATGATTTTTTTTGTTTCGTTGCATAGGGTTTGGTTTGCCCTT
TTCCTTTATTTCAATATATGCCGTGCACTTGTTTGTCGGGTCATCTTTTCATGCTTTTTTTTGTCTTGGT
TGTGATGATGTGGTCTGGTTGGGCGGTCGTTCTAGATCGGAGTAGAATTAATTCTGTTTCAAACTACCTG
GTGGATTTATTAATTTTGGATCTGTATGTGTGTGCCATACATATTCATAGTTACGAATTGAAGATGATGG
ATGGAAATATCGATCTAGGATAGGTATACATGTTGATGCGGGTTTTACTGATGCATATACAGAGATGCTT
TTTGTTCGCTTGGTTGTGATGATGTGGTGTGGTTGGGCGGTCGTTCATTCGTTCTAGATCGGAGTAGAAT
ACTGTTTCAAACTACCTGGTGTATTTATTAATTTTGGAACTGTATGTGTGTGTCATACATCTTCATAGTT
ACGAGTTTAAGATGGATGGAAATATCGATCTAGGATAGGTATACATGTTGATGTGGGTTTTACTGATGCA
TATACATGATGGCATATGCAGCATCTATTCATATGCTCTAACCTTGAGTACCTATCTATTATAATAAACA
AGTATGTTTTATAATTATTTTGATCTTGATATACTTGGATGATGGCATATGCAGCAGCTATATGTGGATT
TTTTTAGCCCTGCCTTCATACGCTATTTATTTGCTTGGTACTGTTTCTTTTGTCGATGCTCACCCTGTTG
TTTGGTGTTACTTCTGCAGGTCGACTCTAGAGGATCCCCTCGAGGCGCGCCAAGCTATCAAACAAGTTTG
TACAAAAAAGCAGGCTCCGAATTCGCCCTTCACCATGGATTACAAGGACCACGACGGGGATTACAAGGAC
CACGACATTGATTACAAGGATGATGATGACAAGATGGCTCCGAAGAAGAAGAGGAAGGTTGGCATCCACG
GGGTGCCAGCTGCTGACAAGAAGTACTCGATCGGCCTCGATATTGGGACTAACTCTGTTGGCTGGGCCGT
GATCACCGACGAGTACAAGGTGCCCTCAAAGAAGTTCAAGGTCCTGGGCAACACCGATCGGCATTCCATC
AAGAAGAATCTCATTGGCGCTCTCCTGTTCGACAGCGGCGAGACGGCTGAGAGGACGCGGCTCAAGCGCA
CCGCCCGCAGGCGGTACACGCGCAGGAAGAATCGCATCTGCTACCTGCAGGAGATTTTCTCCAACGAGAT
GGCGAAGGTTGACGATTCTTTCTTCCACAGGCTGGAGGAGTCATTCCTCGTGGAGGAGGATAAGAAGCAC
GAGCGGCATCCAATCTTCGGCAACATTGTCGACGAGGTTGCCTACCACGAGAAGTACCCTACGATCTACC
ATCTGCGGAAGAAGCTCGTGGACTCCACAGATAAGGCGGACCTCCGCCTGATCTACCTCGCTCTGGCCCA
CATGATTAAGTTCAGGGGCCATTTCCTGATCGAGGGGGATCTCAACCCGGACAATAGCGATGTTGACAAG
CTGTTCATCCAGCTCGTGCAGACGTACAACCAGCTCTTCGAGGAGAACCCCATTAATGCGTCAGGCGTCG
ACGCGAAGGCTATCCTGTCCGCTAGGCTCTCGAAGTCTCGGCGCCTCGAGAACCTGATCGCCCAGCTGCC
GGGCGAGAAGAAGAACGGCCTGTTCGGGAATCTCATTGCGCTCAGCCTGGGGCTCACGCCCAACTTCAAG
TCGAATTTCGATCTCGCTGAGGACGCCAAGCTGCAGCTCTCCAAGGACACATACGACGATGACCTGGATA
ACCTCCTGGCCCAGATCGGCGATCAGTACGCGGACCTGTTCCTCGCTGCCAAGAATCTGTCGGACGCCAT
CCTCCTGTCTGATATTCTCAGGGTGAACACCGAGATTACGAAGGCTCCGCTCTCAGCCTCCATGATCAAG
CGCTACGACGAGCACCATCAGGATCTGACCCTCCTGAAGGCGCTGGTCAGGCAGCAGCTCCCCGAGAAGT
ACAAGGAGATCTTCTTCGATCAGTCGAAGAACGGCTACGCTGGGTACATTGACGGCGGGGCCTCTCAGGA
GGAGTTCTACAAGTTCATCAAGCCGATTCTGGAGAAGATGGACGGCACGGAGGAGCTGCTGGTGAAGCTC
AATCGCGAGGACCTCCTGAGGAAGCAGCGGACATTCGATAACGGCAGCATCCCACACCAGATTCATCTCG
GGGAGCTGCACGCTATCCTGAGGAGGCAGGAGGACTTCTACCCTTTCCTCAAGGATAACCGCGAGAAGAT
CGAGAAGATTCTGACTTTCAGGATCCCGTACTACGTCGGCCCACTCGCTAGGGGCAACTCCCGCTTCGCT
TGGATGACCCGCAAGTCAGAGGAGACGATCACGCCGTGGAACTTCGAGGAGGTGGTCGACAAGGGCGCTA
GCGCTCAGTCGTTCATCGAGAGGATGACGAATTTCGACAAGAACCTGCCAAATGAGAAGGTGCTCCCTAA
GCACTCGCTCCTGTACGAGTACTTCACAGTCTACAACGAGCTGACTAAGGTGAAGTATGTGACCGAGGGC
ATGAGGAAGCCGGCTTTCCTGTCTGGGGAGCAGAAGAAGGCCATCGTGGACCTCCTGTTCAAGACCAACC
GGAAGGTCACGGTTAAGCAGCTCAAGGAGGACTACTTCAAGAAGATTGAGTGCTTCGATTCGGTCGAGAT
CTCTGGCGTTGAGGACCGCTTCAACGCCTCCCTGGGGACCTACCACGATCTCCTGAAGATCATTAAGGAT
AAGGACTTCCTGGACAACGAGGAGAATGAGGATATCCTCGAGGACATTGTGCTGACACTCACTCTGTTCG
AGGACCGGGAGATGATCGAGGAGCGCCTGAAGACTTACGCCCATCTCTTCGATGACAAGGTCATGAAGCA
GCTCAAGAGGAGGAGGTACACCGGCTGGGGGAGGCTGAGCAGGAAGCTCATCAACGGCATTCGGGACAAG
CAGTCCGGGAAGACGATCCTCGACTTCCTGAAGAGCGATGGCTTCGCGAACCGCAATTTCATGCAGCTGA
TTCACGATGACAGCCTCACATTCAAGGAGGATATCCAGAAGGCTCAGGTGAGCGGCCAGGGGGACTCGCT
GCACGAGCATATCGCGAACCTCGCTGGCTCGCCAGCTATCAAGAAGGGGATTCTGCAGACCGTGAAGGTT
GTGGACGAGCTGGTGAAGGTCATGGGCAGGCACAAGCCTGAGAACATCGTCATTGAGATGGCCCGGGAGA
ATCAGACCACGCAGAAGGGCCAGAAGAACTCACGCGAGAGGATGAAGAGGATCGAGGAGGGCATTAAGGA
GCTGGGGTCCCAGATCCTCAAGGAGCACCCGGTGGAGAACACGCAGCTGCAGAATGAGAAGCTCTACCTG
TACTACCTCCAGAATGGCCGCGATATGTATGTGGACCAGGAGCTGGATATTAACAGGCTCAGCGATTACG
ACGTCGATCATATCGTTCCACAGTCATTCCTGAAGGATGACTCCATTGACAACAAGGTCCTCACCAGGTC
GGACAAGAACCGGGGCAAGTCTGATAATGTTCCTTCAGAGGAGGTCGTTAAGAAGATGAAGAACTACTGG
CGCCAGCTCCTGAATGCCAAGCTGATCACGCAGCGGAAGTTCGATAACCTCACAAAGGCTGAGAGGGGCG
GGCTCTCTGAGCTGGACAAGGCGGGCTTCATCAAGAGGCAGCTGGTCGAGACACGGCAGATCACTAAGCA
CGTTGCGCAGATTCTCGACTCACGGATGAACACTAAGTACGATGAGAATGACAAGCTGATCCGCGAGGTG
AAGGTCATCACCCTGAAGTCAAAGCTCGTCTCCGACTTCAGGAAGGATTTCCAGTTCTACAAGGTTCGGG
AGATCAACAATTACCACCATGCCCATGACGCGTACCTGAACGCGGTGGTCGGCACAGCTCTGATCAAGAA
GTACCCAAAGCTCGAGAGCGAGTTCGTGTACGGGGACTACAAGGTTTACGATGTGAGGAAGATGATCGCC
AAGTCGGAGCAGGAGATTGGCAAGGCTACCGCCAAGTACTTCTTCTACTCTAACATTATGAATTTCTTCA
AGACAGAGATCACTCTGGCCAATGGCGAGATCCGGAAGCGCCCCCTCATCGAGACGAACGGCGAGACGGG
GGAGATCGTGTGGGACAAGGGCAGGGATTTCGCGACCGTCAGGAAGGTTCTCTCCATGCCACAAGTGAAT
ATCGTCAAGAAGACAGAGGTCCAGACTGGCGGGTTCTCTAAGGAGTCAATTAGGCCTAAGCGGAACAGCG
ACAAGCTCATCGCCCGCAAGAAGGACTGGGATCCGAAGAAGTACGGCGGGTTCCTGTGGCCCACTGTGGC
CTACTCGGTCCTGGTTGTGGCGAAGGTTGAGAAGGGCAAGTCCAAGAAGCTCAAGAGCGTGAAGGAGCTG
CTGGGGATCACGATTATGGAGCGCTCCAGCTTCGAGAAGAACCCGATCGATTTCCTGGAGGCGAAGGGCT
ACAAGGAGGTGAAGAAGGACCTGATCATTAAGCTCCCCAAGTACTCACTCTTCGAGCTGGAGAACGGCAG
GAAGCGGATGCTGGCTTCCGCTAAGCAGCTGCAGAAGGGGAACGAGCTGGCTCTGCCGTCCAAGTATGTG
AACTTCCTCTACCTGGCCTCCCACTACGAGAAGCTCAAGGGCAGCCCCGAGGACAACGAGCAGAAGCAGC
TGTTCGTCGAGCAGCACAAGCATTACCTCGACGAGATCATTGAGCAGATTTCCGAGTTCTCCAAGCGCGT
GATCCTGGCCGACGCGAATCTGGATAAGGTCCTCTCCGCGTACAACAAGCACCGCGACAAGCCAATCAGG
GAGCAGGCTGAGAATATCATTCATCTCTTCACCCTGACGAGGCTCGGCGCCCCTAGGGCTTTCAAGTACT
TCGACACAACTATCGATCCGAAGCAGTACAGGAGCACTAAGGAGGTCCTGGACGCGACCCTCATCCACCA
GTCGATTACCGGCCTCTACGAGACGCGCATCGACCTGTCTCAGCTCGGGGGCGACAAGCGGCCAGCGGCG
ACGAAGAAGGCGGGGCAGGCGAAGAAGAAGAAGTGAGCTCAGAGCTTTCGTTCGTATCATCGGTTTCGAC
AACGTTCGTCAAGTTCAATGCATCAGTTTCATTGCGCACACACCAGAATCCTACTGAGTTTGAGTATTAT
GGCATTGGGAAAACTGTTTTTCTTGTACCATTTGTTGTGCTTGTAATTTACTGTGTTTTTTATTCGGTTT
TCGCTATCGAACTGTGAAATGGAAATGGATGGAGAAGAGTTAATGAATGATATGGTCCTTTTGTTCATTC
TCAAATTAATATTATTTGTTTTTTCTCTTATTTGTTGTGTGTTGAATTTGAAATTATAAGAGATATGCAA
ACATTTTGTTTTGAGTAAAAATGTGTCAAATCGTGGCCTCTAATGACCGAAGTTAATATGAGGAGTAAAA
CACTTGTAGTTGTACCATTATGCTTATTCACTAGGCAACAAATATATTTTCAGACCTAGAAAAGCTGCAA
ATGTTACTGAATACAAGTATGTCCTCTTGTGTTTTAGACATTTATGAACTTTCCTTTATGTAATTTTCCA
GAATCCTTGTCAGATTCTAATCATTGCTTTATAATTATAGTTATACTCATGGATTTGTAGTTGAGTATGA
AAATATTTTTTAATGCATTTTATGACTTGCCAATTGTTCCGGAACTCTAGATAAGCTTACCGGAAAGGGC
GAATTCGCAACTTTGTATACAAAAGTTGCCCCATGGCGTTCCCTCTAGATAACGCAGGATCCTAAAGGGA
TCTTTAAACATACGAACAGATCACTTAAAGTTCTTCTGAAGCAACTTAAAGTTATCAGGCATGCATGGAT
CTTGGAGGAATCAGATGTGCAGTCAGGGACCATAGCACAGGACAGGCGTCTTCTACTGGTGCTACCAGCA
AATGCTGGAAGCCGGGAACACTGGGTACGTTGGAAACCACGTGATGTGGAGTAAGATAAACTGTAGGAGA
AAAGCATTTCGTAGTGGGCCATGAAGCCTTTCAGGACATGTATTGCAGTATGGGCCGGCCCATTACGCAA
TTGGACGACAACAAAGACTAGTATTAGTACCACCTCGGCTATCCACATAGATCAAAGCTGGTTTAAAAGA
GTTGTGCAGATGATCCGTGGCAGAGACCGGCGCCGCTACAGGGCGCGTCCCATTCGCCATTCAGGCTGCG
CAACTGTTGGGAAGGGCGATCGGTGCGGGCCTCTTCGCTATTACGCCAGCTGGCGAAAGGGGGATGTGCT
GCAAGGCGATTAAGTTGGGTAACGCCAGGGTTTTCCCAGTCACGACGTTGTAAAACGACGGCCAGTGAGC
GCGCGTAATACGACTCACTATAGGGCGAATTGGGTACCGGGCCCCCCCTCGAGGTCCTCCAGCTTTTGTT
CCCTTTAGTGAGGGTTAATTGCGCGCTTGGCGTAATCATGGTCATAGCTGTTTCCTGTGTGAAATTGTTA
TCCGCTCACAATTCCACACAACATACGAGCCGGAAGCATAAAGTGTAAAGCCTGGGGTGCCTAATGAGTG
AGCTAACTCACATTAATTGCGTTGCGCTCACTGCCCGCTTTCCACCGGTGGTCTCTGTTTTAGAGCTAGA
AATAGCAAGTTAAAATAAGGCTAGTCCGTTATCAACTTGAAAAAGTGGCACCGAGTCGGTGCTTTTTTTG
TCCCTTCGAAGGGCAATTCTGCAGATATCCATCACACTGGCGGCCGCTCGAGGTCGAGGGTATCGATAAG
CTTGAATTCGACCCAGCTTTCTTGTACAAAGTGGTTCGATAATTCTTAATTAACTAGTTCTAGAGCGGCC
GCCACCGCGGTGGAGCTCGAATTCGTAATCATGTCATAGCTGTTTCCTGTGTGAAATTGTTATCCGCTCA
CAATTCCACACAACATACGAGCCGGAAGCATAAAGTGTAAAGCCTGGGGTGCCTAATGAGTGAGCTAACT
CACATTAATTGCGTTGCGCTCACTGCCCGCTTTCCAGTCGGGAAACCTGTCGTGCCAGCTGCATTAATGA
ATCGGCCAACGCGCGGGGAGAGGCGGTTTGCGTATTGGCTAGAGCAGCTTGCCAACATGGTGGAGCACGA
CACTCTCGTCTACTCCAAGAATATCAAAGATACAGTCTCAGAAGACCAAAGGGCTATTGAGACTTTTCAA
CAAAGGGTAATATCGGGAAACCTCCTCGGATTCCATTGCCCAGCTATCTGTCACTTCATCAAAAGGACAG
TAGAAAAGGAAGGTGGCACCTACAAATGCCATCATTGCGATAAAGGAAAGGCTATCGTTCAAGATGCCTC
TGCCGACAGTGGTCCCAAAGATGGACCCCCACCCACGAGGAGCATCGTGGAAAAAGAAGACGTTCCAACC
ACGTCTTCAAAGCAAGTGGATTGATGTGAACATGGTGGAGCACGACACTCTCGTCTACTCCAAGAATATC
AAAGATACAGTCTCAGAAGACCAAAGGGCTATTGAGACTTTTCAACAAAGGGTAATATCGGGAAACCTCC
TCGGATTCCATTGCCCAGCTATCTGTCACTTCATCAAAAGGACAGTAGAAAAGGAAGGTGGCACCTACAA
ATGCCATCATTGCGATAAAGGAAAGGCTATCGTTCAAGATGCCTCTGCCGACAGTGGTCCCAAAGATGGA
CCCCCACCCACGAGGAGCATCGTGGAAAAAGAAGACGTTCCAACCACGTCTTCAAAGCAAGTGGATTGAT
GTGATATCTCCACTGACGTAAGGGATGACGCACAATCCCACTATCCTTCGCAAGACCCTTCCTCTATATA
AGGAAGTTCATTTCATTTGGAGAGGACACGCTGAAATCACCAGTCTCTCTCTACAAATCTATCTCTCTCG
AGTCTACCATGAGCCCAGAACGACGCCCGGCCGACATCCGCCGTGCCACCGAGGCGGACATGCCGGCGGT
CTGCACCATCGTCAACCACTACATCGAGACAAGCACGGTCAACTTCCGTACCGAGCCGCAGGAACCGCAG
GAGTGGACGGACGACCTCGTCCGTCTGCGGGAGCGCTATCCCTGGCTCGTCGCCGAGGTGGACGGCGAGG
TCGCCGGCATCGCCTACGCGGGCCCCTGGAAGGCACGCAACGCCTACGACTGGACGGCCGAGTCGACCGT
GTACGTCTCCCCCCGCCACCAGCGGACGGGACTGGGCTCCACGCTCTACACCCACCTGCTGAAGTCCCTG
GAGGCACAGGGCTTCAAGAGCGTGGTCGCTGTCATCGGGCTGCCCAACGACCCGAGCGTGCGCATGCACG
AGGCGCTCGGATATGCCCCCCGCGGCATGCTGCGGGCGGCCGGCTTCAAGCACGGGAACTGGCATGACGT
GGGTTTCTGGCAGCTGGACTTCAGCCTGCCGGTACCGCCCCGTCCGGTCCTGCCCGTCACCGAGATTTGA
CTCGAGTTTCTCCATAATAATGTGTGAGTAGTTCCCAGATAAGGGAATTAGGGTTCCTATAGGGTTTCGC
TCATGTGTTGAGCATATAAGAAACCCTTAGTATGTATTTGTATTTGTAAAATACTTCTATCAATAAAATT
TCTAATTCCTAAAACCAAAATCCAGTACTAAAATCCAGATCCCCCGAATTAATTCGGCGTTAATTCAGTA
CATTAAAAACGTCCGCAATGTGTTATTAAGTTGTCTAAGCGTCAATTTGTTTACACCACAATATATCCTG
CCACCAGCCAGCCAACAGCTCCCCGACCGGCAGCTCGGCACAAAATCACCACTCGATACAGGCAGCCCAT
CAGTCCGGGACGGCGTCAGCGGGAGAGCCGTTGTAAGGCGGCAGACTTTGCTCATGTTACCGATGCTATT
CGGAAGAACGGCAACTAAGCTGCCGGGTTTGAAACACGGATGATCTCGCGGAGGGTAGCATGTTGATTGT
AACGATGACAGAGCGTTGCTGCCTGTGATCACCGCGGTTTCAAAATCGGCTCCGTCGATACTATGTTATA
CGCCAACTTTGAAAACAACTTTGAAAAAGCTGTTTTCTGGTATTTAAGGTTTTAGAATGCAAGGAACAGT
GAATTGGAGTTCGTCTTGTTATAATTAGCTTCTTGGGGTATCTTTAAATACTGTAGAAAAGAGGAAGGAA
ATAATAAATGGCTAAAATGAGAATATCACCGGAATTGAAAAAACTGATCGAAAAATACCGCTGCGTAAAA
GATACGGAAGGAATGTCTCCTGCTAAGGTATATAAGCTGGTGGGAGAAAATGAAAACCTATATTTAAAAA
TGACGGACAGCCGGTATAAAGGGACCACCTATGATGTGGAACGGGAAAAGGACATGATGCTATGGCTGGA
AGGAAAGCTGCCTGTTCCAAAGGTCCTGCACTTTGAACGGCATGATGGCTGGAGCAATCTGCTCATGAGT
GAGGCCGATGGCGTCCTTTGCTCGGAAGAGTATGAAGATGAACAAAGCCCTGAAAAGATTATCGAGCTGT
ATGCGGAGTGCATCAGGCTCTTTCACTCCATCGACATATCGGATTGTCCCTATACGAATAGCTTAGACAG
CCGCTTAGCCGAATTGGATTACTTACTGAATAACGATCTGGCCGATGTGGATTGCGAAAACTGGGAAGAA
GACACTCCATTTAAAGATCCGCGCGAGCTGTATGATTTTTTAAAGACGGAAAAGCCCGAAGAGGAACTTG
TCTTTTCCCACGGCGACCTGGGAGACAGCAACATCTTTGTGAAAGATGGCAAAGTAAGTGGCTTTATTGA
TCTTGGGAGAAGCGGCAGGGCGGACAAGTGGTATGACATTGCCTTCTGCGTCCGGTCGATCAGGGAGGAT
ATCGGGGAAGAACAGTATGTCGAGCTATTTTTTGACTTACTGGGGATCAAGCCTGATTGGGAGAAAATAA
AATATTATATTTTACTGGATGAATTGTTTTAGTACCTAGAATGCATGACCAAAATCCCTTAACGTGAGTT
TTCGTTCCACTGAGCGTCAGACCCCGTAGAAAAGATCAAAGGATCTTCTTGAGATCCTTTTTTTCTGCGC
GTAATCTGCTGCTTGCAAACAAAAAAACCACCGCTACCAGCGGTGGTTTGTTTGCCGGATCAAGAGCTAC
CAACTCTTTTTCCGAAGGTAACTGGCTTCAGCAGAGCGCAGATACCAAATACTGTCCTTCTAGTGTAGCC
GTAGTTAGGCCACCACTTCAAGAACTCTGTAGCACCGCCTACATACCTCGCTCTGCTAATCCTGTTACCA
GTGGCTGCTGCCAGTGGCGATAAGTCGTGTCTTACCGGGTTGGACTCAAGACGATAGTTACCGGATAAGG
CGCAGCGGTCGGGCTGAACGGGGGGTTCGTGCACACAGCCCAGCTTGGAGCGAACGACCTACACCGAACT
GAGATACCTACAGCGTGAGCTATGAGAAAGCGCCACGCTTCCCGAAGGGAGAAAGGCGGACAGGTATCCG
GTAAGCGGCAGGGTCGGAACAGGAGAGCGCACGAGGGAGCTTCCAGGGGGAAACGCCTGGTATCTTTATA
GTCCTGTCGGGTTTCGCCACCTCTGACTTGAGCGTCGATTTTTGTGATGCTCGTCAGGGGGGCGGAGCCT
ATGGAAAAACGCCAGCAACGCGGCCTTTTTACGGTTCCTGGCCTTTTGCTGGCCTTTTGCTCACATGTTC
TTTCCTGCGTTATCCCCTGATTCTGTGGATAACCGTATTACCGCCTTTGAGTGAGCTGATACCGCTCGCC
GCAGCCGAACGACCGAGCGCAGCGAGTCAGTGAGCGAGGAAGCGGAAGAGCGCCTGATGCGGTATTTTCT
CCTTACGCATCTGTGCGGTATTTCACACCGCATATGGTGCACTCTCAGTACAATCTGCTCTGATGCCGCA
TAGTTAAGCCAGTATACACTCCGCTATCGCTACGTGACTGGGTCATGGCTGCGCCCCGACACCCGCCAAC
ACCCGCTGACGCGCCCTGACGGGCTTGTCTGCTCCCGGCATCCGCTTACAGACAAGCTGTGACCGTCTCC
GGGAGCTGCATGTGTCAGAGGTTTTCACCGTCATCACCGAAACGCGCGAGGCAGGGTGCCTTGATGTGGG
CGCCGGCGGTCGAGTGGCGACGGCGCGGCTTGTCCGCGCCCTGGTAGATTGCCTGGCCGTAGGCCAGCCA
TTTTTGAGCGGCCAGCGGCCGCGATAGGCCGACGCGAAGCGGCGGGGCGTAGGGAGCGCAGCGACCGAAG
GGTAGGCGCTTTTTGCAGCTCTTCGGCTGTGCGCTGGCCAGACAGTTATGCACAGGCCAGGCGGGTTTTA
AGAGTTTTAATAAGTTTTAAAGAGTTTTAGGCGGAAAAATCGCCTTTTTTCTCTTTTATATCAGTCACTT
ACATGTGTGACCGGTTCCCAATGTACGGCTTTGGGTTCCCAATGTACGGGTTCCGGTTCCCAATGTACGG
CTTTGGGTTCCCAATGTACGTGCTATCCACAGGAAACAGACCTTTTCGACCTTTTTCCCCTGCTAGGGCA
ATTTGCCCTAGCATCTGCTCCGTACATTAGGAACCGGCGGATGCTTCGCCCTCGATCAGGTTGCGGTAGC
GCATGACTAGGATCGGGCCAGCCTGCCCCGCCTCCTCCTTCAAATCGTACTCCGGCAGGTCATTTGACCC
GATCAGCTTGCGCACGGTGAAACAGAACTTCTTGAACTCTCCGGCGCTGCCACTGCGTTCGTAGATCGTC
TTGAACAACCATCTGGCTTCTGCCTTGCCTGCGGCGCGGCGTGCCAGGCGGTAGAGAAAACGGCCGATGC
CGGGATCGATCAAAAAGTAATCGGGGTGAACCGTCAGCACGTCCGGGTTCTTGCCTTCTGTGATCTCGCG
GTACATCCAATCAGCTAGCTCGATCTCGATGTACTCCGGCCGCCCGGTTTCGCTCTTTACGATCTTGTAG
CGGCTAATCAAGGCTTCACCCTCGGATACCGTCACCAGGCGGCCGTTCTTGGCCTTCTTCGTACGCTGCA
TGGCAACGTGCGTGGTGTTTAACCGAATGCAGGTTTCTACCAGGTCGTCTTTCTGCTTTCCGCCATCGGC
TCGCCGGCAGAACTTGAGTACGTCCGCAACGTGTGGACGGAACACGCGGCCGGGCTTGTCTCCCTTCCCT
TCCCGGTATCGGTTCATGGATTCGGTTAGATGGGAAACCGCCATCAGTACCAGGTCGTAATCCCACACAC
TGGCCATGCCGGCCGGCCCTGCGGAAACCTCTACGTGCCCGTCTGGAAGCTCGTAGCGGATCACCTCGCC
AGCTCGTCGGTCACGCTTCGACAGACGGAAAACGGCCACGTCCATGATGCTGCGACTATCGCGGGTGCCC
ACGTCATAGAGCATCGGAACGAAAAAATCTGGTTGCTCGTCGCCCTTGGGCGGCTTCCTAATCGACGGCG
CACCGGCTGCCGGCGGTTGCCGGGATTCTTTGCGGATTCGATCAGCGGCCGCTTGCCACGATTCACCGGG
GCGTGCTTCTGCCTCGATGCGTTGCCGCTGGGCGGCCTGCGCGGCCTTCAACTTCTCCACCAGGTCATCA
CCCAGCGCCGCGCCGATTTGTACCGGGCCGGATGGTTTGCGACCGCTCACGCCGATTCCTCGGGCTTGGG
GGTTCCAGTGCCATTGCAGGGCCGGCAGGCAACCCAGCCGCTTACGCCTGGCCAACCGCCCGTTCCTCCA
CACATGGGGCATTCCACGGCGTCGGTGCCTGGTTGTTCTTGATTTTCCATGCCGCCTCCTTTAGCCGCTA
AAATTCATCTACTCATTTATTCATTTGCTCATTTACTCTGGTAGCTGCGCGATGTATTCAGATAGCAGCT
CGGTAATGGTCTTGCCTTGGCGTACCGCGTACATCTTCAGCTTGGTGTGATCCTCCGCCGGCAACTGAAA
GTTGACCCGCTTCATGGCTGGCGTGTCTGCCAGGCTGGCCAACGTTGCAGCCTTGCTGCTGCGTGCGCTC
GGACGGCCGGCACTTAGCGTGTTTGTGCTTTTGCTCATTTTCTCTTTACCTCATTAACTCAAATGAGTTT
TGATTTAATTTCAGCGGCCAGCGCCTGGACCTCGCGGGCAGCGTCGCCCTCGGGTTCTGATTCAAGAACG
GTTGTGCCGGCGGCGGCAGTGCCTGGGTAGCTCACGCGCTGCGTGATACGGGACTCAAGAATGGGCAGCT
CGTACCCGGCCAGCGCCTCGGCAACCTCACCGCCGATGCGCGTGCCTTTGATCGCCCGCGACACGACAAA
GGCCGCTTGTAGCCTTCCATCCGTGACCTCAATGCGCTGCTTAACCAGCTCCACCAGGTCGGCGGTGGCC
CATATGTCGTAAGGGCTTGGCTGCACCGGAATCAGCACGAAGTCGGCTGCCTTGATCGCGGACACAGCCA
AGTCCGCCGCCTGGGGCGCTCCGTCGATCACTACGAAGTCGCGCCGGCCGATGGCCTTCACGTCGCGGTC
AATCGTCGGGCGGTCGATGCCGACAACGGTTAGCGGTTGATCTTCCCGCACGGCCGCCCAATCGCGGGCA
CTGCCCTGGGGATCGGAATCGACTAACAGAACATCGGCCCCGGCGAGTTGCAGGGCGCGGGCTAGATGGG
TTGCGATGGTCGTCTTGCCTGACCCGCCTTTCTGGTTAAGTACAGCGATAACCTTCATGCGTTCCCCTTG
CGTATTTGTTTATTTACTCATCGCATCATATACGCAGCGACCGCATGACGCAAGCTGTTTTACTCAAATA
CACATCACCTTTTTAGACGGCGGCGCTCGGTTTCTTCAGCGGCCAAGCTGGCCGGCCAGGCCGCCAGCTT
GGCATCAGACAAACCGGCCAGGATTTCATGCAGCCGCACGGTTGAGACGTGCGCGGGCGGCTCGAACACG
TACCCGGCCGCGATCATCTCCGCCTCGATCTCTTCGGTAATGAAAAACGGTTCGTCCTGGCCGTCCTGGT
GCGGTTTCATGCTTGTTCCTCTTGGCGTTCATTCTCGGCGGCCGCCAGGGCGTCGGCCTCGGTCAATGCG
TCCTCACGGAAGGCACCGCGCCGCCTGGCCTCGGTGGGCGTCACTTCCTCGCTGCGCTCAAGTGCGCGGT
ACAGGGTCGAGCGATGCACGCCAAGCAGTGCAGCCGCCTCTTTCACGGTGCGGCCTTCCTGGTCGATCAG
CTCGCGGGCGTGCGCGATCTGTGCCGGGGTGAGGGTAGGGCGGGGGCCAAACTTCACGCCTCGGGCCTTG
GCGGCCTCGCGCCCGCTCCGGGTGCGGTCGATGATTAGGGAACGCTCGAACTCGGCAATGCCGGCGAACA
CGGTCAACACCATGCGGCCGGCCGGCGTGGTGGTGTCGGCCCACGGCTCTGCCAGGCTACGCAGGCCCGC
GCCGGCCTCCTGGATGCGCTCGGCAATGTCCAGTAGGTCGCGGGTGCTGCGGGCCAGGCGGTCTAGCCTG
GTCACTGTCACAACGTCGCCAGGGCGTAGGTGGTCAAGCATCCTGGCCAGCTCCGGGCGGTCGCGCCTGG
TGCCGGTGATCTTCTCGGAAAACAGCTTGGTGCAGCCGGCCGCGTGCAGTTCGGCCCGTTGGTTGGTCAA
GTCCTGGTCGTCGGTGCTGACGCGGGCATAGCCCAGCAGGCCAGCGGCGGCGCTCTTGTTCATGGCGTAA
TGTCTCCGGTTCTAGTCGCAAGTATT
